>Addgene plasmid #108765 | pBW2278_pCAG-PV1-FlpO-N168-L1-ABI-NLS-BGHpA | depositor full sequence | sequence record 205046 | Full Sequence
CCCAAGCTTGGCGTAATCATGGTCATAGCTGTTTCCTGTGTGAAATTGTTATCCGCTCACAATTCCACAC
AACATACGAGCCGGAAGCATAAAGTGTAAAGCCTGGGGTGCCTAATGAGTGAGCTAACTCACATTAATTG
CGTTGCGCTCACTGCCCGCTTTCCAGTCGGGAAACCTGTCGTGCCAGCGGATCCGCATCTCAATTAGTCA
GCAACCATAGTCCCGCCCCTAACTCCGCCCAGTTCCGCCCATTCTCCGCCCCATGGCTGACTAATTTTTT
TTATTTATGCAGAGGCCGAGGCCGCCTCGGCCTCTGAGCTATTCCAGAAGTAGTGAGGAGGCTTTTTTGG
AGGCCTAGGCTTTTGCAAAAAGCTAACTTGTTTATTGCAGCTTATAATGGTTACAAATAAAGCAATAGCA
TCACAAATTTCACAAATAAAGCATTTTTTTCACTGCATTCTAGTTGTGGTTTGTCCAAACTCATCAATGT
ATCTTATCATGTCTGGATCCGCTGCATTAATGAATCGGCCAACGCGCGGGGAGAGGCGGTTTGCGTATTG
GGCGCTCTTCCGCTTCCTCGCTCACTGACTCGCTGCGCTCGGTCGTTCGGCTGCGGCGAGCGGTATCAGC
TCACTCAAAGGCGGTAATACGGTTATCCACAGAATCAGGGGATAACGCAGGAAAGAACATGTGAGCAAAA
GGCCAGCAAAAGGCCAGGAACCGTAAAAAGGCCGCGTTGCTGGCGTTTTTCCATAGGCTCCGCCCCCCTG
ACGAGCATCACAAAAATCGACGCTCAAGTCAGAGGTGGCGAAACCCGACAGGACTATAAAGATACCAGGC
GTTTCCCCCTGGAAGCTCCCTCGTGCGCTCTCCTGTTCCGACCCTGCCGCTTACCGGATACCTGTCCGCC
TTTCTCCCTTCGGGAAGCGTGGCGCTTTCTCATAGCTCACGCTGTAGGTATCTCAGTTCGGTGTAGGTCG
TTCGCTCCAAGCTGGGCTGTGTGCACGAACCCCCCGTTCAGCCCGACCGCTGCGCCTTATCCGGTAACTA
TCGTCTTGAGTCCAACCCGGTAAGACACGACTTATCGCCACTGGCAGCAGCCACTGGTAACAGGATTAGC
AGAGCGAGGTATGTAGGCGGTGCTACAGAGTTCTTGAAGTGGTGGCCTAACTACGGCTACACTAGAAGAA
CAGTATTTGGTATCTGCGCTCTGCTGAAGCCAGTTACCTTCGGAAAAAGAGTTGGTAGCTCTTGATCCGG
CAAACAAACCACCGCTGGTAGCGGTGGTTTTTTTGTTTGCAAGCAGCAGATTACGCGCAGAAAAAAAGGA
TCTCAAGAAGATCCTTTGATCTTTTCTACGGGGTCTGACGCTCAGTGGAACGAAAACTCACGTTAAGGGA
TTTTGGTCATGAGATTATCAAAAAGGATCTTCACCTAGATCCTTTTAAATTAAAAATGAAGTTTTAAATC
AATCTAAAGTATATATGAGTAAACTTGGTCTGACAGTTACCAATGCTTAATCAGTGAGGCACCTATCTCA
GCGATCTGTCTATTTCGTTCATCCATAGTTGCCTGACTCCCCGTCGTGTAGATAACTACGATACGGGAGG
GCTTACCATCTGGCCCCAGTGCTGCAATGATACCGCGAGACCCACGCTCACCGGCTCCAGATTTATCAGC
AATAAACCAGCCAGCCGGAAGGGCCGAGCGCAGAAGTGGTCCTGCAACTTTATCCGCCTCCATCCAGTCT
ATTAATTGTTGCCGGGAAGCTAGAGTAAGTAGTTCGCCAGTTAATAGTTTGCGCAACGTTGTTGCCATTG
CTACAGGCATCGTGGTGTCACGCTCGTCGTTTGGTATGGCTTCATTCAGCTCCGGTTCCCAACGATCAAG
GCGAGTTACATGATCCCCCATGTTGTGCAAAAAAGCGGTTAGCTCCTTCGGTCCTCCGATCGTTGTCAGA
AGTAAGTTGGCCGCAGTGTTATCACTCATGGTTATGGCAGCACTGCATAATTCTCTTACTGTCATGCCAT
CCGTAAGATGCTTTTCTGTGACTGGTGAGTACTCAACCAAGTCATTCTGAGAATAGTGTATGCGGCGACC
GAGTTGCTCTTGCCCGGCGTCAATACGGGATAATACCGCGCCACATAGCAGAACTTTAAAAGTGCTCATC
ATTGGAAAACGTTCTTCGGGGCGAAAACTCTCAAGGATCTTACCGCTGTTGAGATCCAGTTCGATGTAAC
CCACTCGTGCACCCAACTGATCTTCAGCATCTTTTACTTTCACCAGCGTTTCTGGGTGAGCAAAAACAGG
AAGGCAAAATGCCGCAAAAAAGGGAATAAGGGCGACACGGAAATGTTGAATACTCATACTCTTCCTTTTT
CAATATTATTGAAGCATTTATCAGGGTTATTGTCTCATGAGCGGATACATATTTGAATGTATTTAGAAAA
ATAAACAAATAGGGGTTCCGCGCACATTTCCCCGAAAAGTGCCACCTGGGTCGACATTGATTATTGACTA
GTTATTAATAGTAATCAATTACGGGGTCATTAGTTCATAGCCCATATATGGAGTTCCGCGTTACATAACT
TACGGTAAATGGCCCGCCTGGCTGACCGCCCAACGACCCCCGCCCATTGACGTCAATAATGACGTATGTT
CCCATAGTAACGCCAATAGGGACTTTCCATTGACGTCAATGGGTGGAGTATTTACGGTAAACTGCCCACT
TGGCAGTACATCAAGTGTATCATATGCCAAGTACGCCCCCTATTGACGTCAATGACGGTAAATGGCCCGC
CTGGCATTATGCCCAGTACATGACCTTATGGGACTTTCCTACTTGGCAGTACATCTACGTATTAGTCATC
GCTATTACCATGGTCGAGGTGAGCCCCACGTTCTGCTTCACTCTCCCCATCTCCCCCCCCTCCCCACCCC
CAATTTTGTATTTATTTATTTTTTAATTATTTTGTGCAGCGATGGGGGCGGGGGGGGGGGGGGCGCGCGC
CAGGCGGGGCGGGGCGGGGCGAGGGGCGGGGCGGGGCGAGGCGGAAAGGTGCGGCGGCAGCCAATCAGAG
CGGCGCGCTCCGAAAGTTTCCTTTTATGGCGAGGCGGCGGCGGCGGCGGCCCTATAAAAAGCGAAGCGCG
CGGCGGGCGGGAGTCGCTGCGTTGCCTTCGCCCCGTGCCCCGCTCCGCGCCGCCTCGCGCCGCCCGCCCC
GGCTCTGACTGACCGCGTTACTCCCACAGGTGAGCGGGCGGGACGGCCCTTCTCCTCCGGGCTGTAATTA
GCGCTTGGTTTAATGACGGCTCGTTTCTTTTCTGTGGCTGCGTGAAAGCCTTAAAGGGCTCCGGGAGGGC
CCTTTGTGCGGGGGGGAGCGGCTCGGGGGGTGCGTGCGTGTGTGTGTGCGTGGGGAGCGCCGCGTGCGGC
TCCGCGCTGCCCGGCGGCTGTGAGCGCTGCGGGCGCGGCGCGGGGCTTTGTGCGCTCCGCAGTGTGCGCG
AGGGGAGCGCGGCCGGGGGCGGTGCCCCGCGGTGCGGGGGGGGCTGCGAGGGGAACAAAGGCTGCGTGCG
GGGTGTGTGCGTGGGGGGGTGAGCAGGGGGTGTGGGCGCGGCGGTCGGGCTGTAACCCCCCCCTGCACCC
CCCTCCCCGAGTTGCTGAGCACGGCCCGGCTTCGGGTGCGGGGCTCCGTACGGGGCGTGGCGCGGGGCTC
GCCGTGCCGGGCGGGGGGTGGCGGCAGGTGGGGGTGCCGGGCGGGGCGGGGCCGCCTCGGGCCGGGGAGG
GCTCGGGGGAGGGGCGCGGCGGCCCCCGGAGCGCCGGCGGCTGTCGAGGCGCGGCGAGCCGCAGCCATTG
CCTTTTATGGTAATCGTGCGAGAGGGCGCAGGGACTTCCTTTGTCCCAAATCTGTGCGGAGCCGAAATCT
GGGAGGCGCCGCCGCACCCCCTCTAGCGGGCGCGGGGCGAAGCGGTGCGGCGCCGGCAGGAAGGAAATGG
GCGGGGAGGGCCTTCGTGCGTCGCCGCGCCGCCGTCCCCTTCTCCCTCTCCAGCCTCGGGGCTGTCCGCG
GGGGGACGGCTGCCTTCGGGGGGGACGGGGCAGGGCGGGGTTCGGCTTCTGGCGTGTGACCGGCGGCTCT
AGAGCCTCTGCTAACCATGTTCATGCCTTCTTCTTTTTCCTACAGCTCCTGGGCAACGTGCTGGTTATTG
TGCTGTCTCATCATTTTGGCAAAGAATTGATTAATTCGAGCGAAGGCGCGCCCATTACTCGCATCCATTC
TCAGGCTGTCTCGTCTCGTCTCGCACGCGTGCCGCCACCATGAGCCAGTTCGACATCCTGTGCAAGACCC
CCCCCAAGGTGCTGGTGCGGCAGTTCGTGGAGAGATTCGAGAGGCCCAGCGGCGAGAAGATCGCCAGCTG
TGCCGCCGAGCTGACCTACCTGTGCTGGATGATCACCCACAACGGCACCGCCATCAAGAGGGCCACCTTC
ATGAGCTACAACACCATCATCAGCAACAGCCTGAGCTTCGACATCGTGAACAAGAGCCTGCAGTTCAAGT
ACAAGACCCAGAAGGCCACCATCCTGGAGGCCAGCCTGAAGAAGCTGATCCCCGCCTGGGAGTTCACCAT
CATCCCTTACAACGGCCAGAAGCACCAGAGCGACATCACCGACATCGTGTCCAGCCTGCAGCTGCAGTTC
GAGAGCAGCGAGGAGGCCGACAAGGGCAACAGCCACAGCAAGAAGATGCTGAAGGCCCTGCTGTCCGAGG
GCGAGAGCATCTGGGAGATCACCGAGAAGATCCTGAACAGCTTCGAGTACACCTCCGGAGGGTCTGGCTC
CGGATCAAGTGGTGGCAGCGGTACCCCTTTGTATGGTTTTACTTCGATTTGTGGAAGAAGACCTGAGATG
GAAGATGCTGTTTCGACTATACCAAGATTCCTTCAATCTTCCTCTGGTTCGATGTTAGATGGTCGGTTTG
ATCCTCAATCCGCCGCTCATTTCTTCGGTGTTTACGACGGCCATGGCGGTTCTCAGGTAGCGAACTATTG
TAGAGAGAGGATGCATTTGGCTTTGGCGGAGGAGATAGCTAAGGAGAAACCGATGCTCTGCGATGGTGAT
ACGTGGCTGGAGAAGTGGAAGAAAGCTCTTTTCAACTCGTTCCTGAGAGTTGACTCGGAGATTGGGTCAG
TTGCGCCGGAGACGGTTGGGTCAACGTCGGTGGTTGCCGTTGTTTTCCCGTCTCACATCTTCGTCGCTAA
CTGCGGTGACTCTAGAGCCGTTCTTTGCCGCGGCAAAACTGCACTTCCATTATCCGTTGACCATAAACCG
GATAGAGAAGATGAAGCTGCGAGGATTGAAGCCGCAGGAGGGAAAGTGATTCAGTGGAATGGAGCTCGTG
TTTTCGGTGTTCTCGCCATGTCGAGATCCATTGGCGATAGATACTTGAAACCATCCATCATTCCTGATCC
GGAAGTGACGGCTGTGAAGAGAGTAAAAGAAGATGATTGTCTGATTTTGGCGAGTGACGGGGTTTGGGAT
GTAATGACGGATGAAGAAGCGTGTGAGATGGCAAGGAAGCGGATTCTCTTGTGGCACAAGAAAAACGCGG
TGGCTGGGGATGCATCGTTGCTCGCGGATGAGCGGAGAAAGGAAGGGAAAGATCCTGCGGCGATGTCCGC
GGCTGAGTATTTGTCAAAGCTGGCGATACAGAGAGGAAGCAAAGACAACATAAGTGTGGTGGTGGTTGAT
TTGAAGGATTACAAGGACGATGACGATAAGCCCAAGAAAAAGCGGAAGGTGTGAGAATTCCTGTGCCTTC
TAGTTGCCAGCCATCTGTTGTTTGCCCCTCCCCCGTGCCTTCCTTGACCCTGGAAGGTGCCACTCCCACT
GTCCTTTCCTAATAAAATGAGGAAATTGCATCGCATTGTCTGAGTAGGTGTCATTCTATTCTGGGGGGTG
GGGTGGGGCAGGACAGCAAGGGGGAGGATTGGGAAGACAATAGCAGGCATGCTGGGGATGCGGTGGGCTC
TATGGCTTCTGAGGCGGAAAGAACCAGCTGGGGCTCTAGGGGGTATCCCCACGCGCCCTGTAGCGTGTAC
CGCTGGGAGTTCGTAGACGGAAACAAACGCAGAATCCAAGCGCGGCCGCCCAGGATACATAGATTACCAC
AACTCCGAGCCCTTCCACCGCTAGCGCACTCCTCAGGTGCAGGCTGCCTATCAGAAGGTGGTGGCTGGTG
TGGCCAATGCCCTGGCTCACAAATACCACTGAGATCTTTTTCCCTCTGCCAAAAATTATGGGGACATCAT
GAAGCCCCTTGAGCATCTGACTTCTGGCTAATAAAGGAAATTTATTTTCATTGCAATAGTGTGTTGGAAT
TTTTTGTGTCTCTCACTCGGAAGGACATATGGGAGGGCAAATCATTTAAAACATCAGAATGAGTATTTGG
TTTAGAGTTTGGCAACATATGCCCATATGCTGGCTGCCATGAACAAAGGTTGGCTATAAAGAGGTCATCA
GTATATGAAACAGCCCCCTGCTGTCCATTCCTTATTCCATAGAAAAGCCTTGACTTGAGGTTAGATTTTT
TTTATATTTTGTTTTGTGTTATTTTTTTCTTTAACATCCCTAAAATTTTCCTTACATGTTTTACTAGCCA
GATTTTTCCTCCTCTCCTGACTACTCCCAGTCATAGCTGTCCCTCTTCTCTTATGGAGATCCCTCGACCT
GCAG
Features (pLannotate 1.2.2; 20 found; start..end, strand, type, name):
     46..62      -  protein_bind   lac operator: The lac repressor binds to the lac operator to inhibit transcription in E. coli. This inhibition can be relieved by adding lactose or isopropyl-β-D-thiogalactopyranoside (IPTG). lac repressor encoded by lacI
     70..100     -  promoter       lac promoter: promoter for the E. coli lac operon
    115..136     -  protein_bind   CAP binding site: CAP binding activates transcription in the presence of cAMP. E. coli catabolite activator protein
    149..188     -  CDS            lacI (fragment): lac repressor; lacI; The lac repressor binds to the lac operator to inhibit transcription in E. coli. This inhibition can be relieved by adding lactose or isopropyl-β-D-thiogalactopyranoside (IPTG).
    195..217     +  promoter       SV40 promoter (fragment): SV40 enhancer and early promoter
    221..355     +  rep_origin     SV40 ori: SV40 origin of replication
    375..509     +  polyA_signal   SV40 poly(A) signal: SV40 polyadenylation signal
    511..565     -  CDS            lacI (fragment): lac repressor; lacI; The lac repressor binds to the lac operator to inhibit transcription in E. coli. This inhibition can be relieved by adding lactose or isopropyl-β-D-thiogalactopyranoside (IPTG).
    748..1336    -  rep_origin     ori: high-copy-number ColE1/pMB1/pBR322/pUC origin of replication
   1507..2367    -  CDS            AmpR: β-lactamase; bla; confers resistance to ampicillin, carbenicillin, and related antibiotics
   2368..2472    -  promoter       AmpR promoter: bla
   2503..2882    +  enhancer       CMV enhancer: human cytomegalovirus immediate early enhancer
   2884..3159    +  promoter       chicken β-actin promoter: No description available
   3160..4175    +  intron         chimeric intron: chimera between introns from chicken β-actin and rabbit β-globin
   4310..4813    +  CDS            FLPo (fragment): nuclear-targeted site-specific recombinase FLPo is a mouse codon-optimized fusion between the SV40 nuclear localization signal and a thermostable version of the Saccharomyces cerevisiae site-specific recombinase FLP. Recombination occurs at FRT sequences.
   4856..5788    +  CDS            ABI1 (fragment): P2C56_ARATH - Experimental evidence at protein level: Swiss-Prot protein existence level 1. Key component and repressor of the abscisic acid (ABA) signaling pathway that regulates numerous ABA responses, such as stomatal closure, osmotic water permeability of the plasma membrane (Pos), drought-induced resistance and rhizogenesis, response to glucose, high light stress, seed germination and inhibition of vegetative growth. During the stomatal closure regulation, modulates the inward calcium-channel permeability as well as the actin reorganization in guard cells in response to ABA. Involved in t
   5801..6025    +  polyA_signal   bGH poly(A) signal: bovine growth hormone polyadenylation signal
   6029..6050    +  promoter       SV40 promoter (fragment): SV40 enhancer and early promoter
   6188..6259    +  CDS            HBB (fragment): HBB_PONPY - Experimental evidence at transcript level: Swiss-Prot protein existence level 2. Involved in oxygen transport from the lung to the various peripheral tissues. From Pongo pygmaeus (Bornean orangutan).
   6330..6385    +  polyA_signal   β-globin poly(A) signal: rabbit β-globin polyadenylation signal (Gil and Proudfoot, 1987)
