[The description below was written by a language model from this plasmid's Addgene catalogue record and pLannotate feature annotations shown in this document.]
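Description:
pBW2278_pCAG-PV1-FlpO-N168-L1-ABI-NLS-BGHpA is a 6.7 kb mammalian expression plasmid built on the pCAGGS backbone that encodes one half of a chemically inducible split Flp recombinase. It is propagated in E. coli through a high-copy ColE1/pUC-type origin and selected with ampicillin via the β-lactamase gene. The backbone also retains an SV40 origin and SV40 poly(A) signal, along with remnants of lac regulatory sequences (promoter, operator, CAP site, lacI fragments) that have no evident role in the payload.

Expression is driven by the CAG promoter, annotated here as its three parts: the CMV immediate-early enhancer, the chicken β-actin promoter, and a chimeric β-actin/β-globin intron, a combination that gives strong, broadly active transcription in mammalian cells. The open reading frame consists of the mouse codon-optimized FLPo sequence from the N-terminus to amino acid 168, joined through a linker (L1 in the name) to a fragment of Arabidopsis ABI1 and, according to the catalogue fields, a C-terminal nuclear localization signal that is not separately annotated. A bovine growth hormone poly(A) signal terminates the transcript; the rabbit β-globin poly(A) region native to pCAGGS lies downstream.

ABI serves as a chemically induced dimerization domain. In abscisic acid-based systems it associates with a PYL partner when the hormone is present. This fragment alone is expected to be inactive, and FRT recombination would require co-expression of a complementary C-terminal Flp fragment on a partner domain; that companion construct is not described in this record. The record does not explain the "PV1" element in the name. The plasmid suits small-molecule-gated control of Flp recombination in mammalian cells and synthetic gene circuits.
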