Addgene plasmid #108765: pBW2278_pCAG-PV1-FlpO-N168-L1-ABI-NLS-BGHpA
Purpose: Expresses N-terminus to aa168 of Flp recombinase fused to ABI CID
Depositing lab: Wilson Wong. Depositing organization: Boston University Main Campus. Publication: High-performance chemical- and light-inducible recombinases in mammalian cells and mice. Weinberg BH, Cho JH, Agarwal Y, Pham NTH, Caraballo LD, Walkosz M, Ortega C, Trexler M, Tague N, Law B, Benman WKJ, Letendre J, Beal J, Wong WW. Nat Commun. 2019 Oct 24;10(1):4845. doi: 10.1038/s41467-019-12800-7. PubMed 31649244.
Backbone
  Vector backbone: pCAGGS
  Vector type: Mammalian Expression, Cre/Lox, Synthetic Biology
Growth in bacteria
  Bacterial resistance: Ampicillin, 100 μg/mL
  Growth temperature: 37°C
  Growth strain: NEB Stable
  Copy number: High Copy
Gene/Insert
  Gene/Insert name: Flp recombinase fragment N-terminus to aa168
  Species: Synthetic
  Promoter: pCAG
  Tag / fusion protein: ABI,NLS (C terminal on insert)
  Cloning method: Restriction Enzyme; 5′ cloning site MluI (not destroyed); 3′ cloning site BspEI (not destroyed)
Terms and licenses: Academic/Nonprofit Terms; Industry Terms: Not Available to Industry
Depositor comments: Please visit https://www.biorxiv.org/content/10.1101/747121v1 for bioRxiv preprint.
How to cite: pBW2278_pCAG-PV1-FlpO-N168-L1-ABI-NLS-BGHpA was a gift from Wilson Wong (Addgene plasmid # 108765 ; http://n2t.net/addgene:108765 ; RRID:Addgene_108765)
