>Addgene plasmid #108765 | pBW2278_pCAG-PV1-FlpO-N168-L1-ABI-NLS-BGHpA | addgene partial sequence | sequence record 218037 | Addgene Partial NGS Result
TGCACCCCCCTCCCCGAGTTGCTGAGCACGGCCCGGCTTCGGGTGCGGGGCTCCGTACGGGGCGTGGCGC
GGGGCTCGCCGTGCCGGGCGGGGGGTGGCGGCAGGTGGGGGTGCCGGGCGGGGCGGGGCCGCCTCGGGCC
GGGGAGGGCTCGGGGGAGGGGCGCGGCGGCCCCCGGAGCGCCGGCGGCTGTCGAGGCGCGGCGAGCCGCA
GCCATTGCCTTTTATGGTAATCGTGCGAGAGGGCGCAGGGACTTCCTTTGTCCCAAATCTGTGCGGAGCC
GAAATCTGGGAGGCGCCGCCGCACCCCCTCTAGCGGGCGCGGGGCGAAGCGGTGCGGCGCCGGCAGGAAG
GAAATGGGCGGGGAGGGCCTTCGTGCGTCGCCGCGCCGCCGTCCCCTTCTCCCTCTCCAGCCTCGGGGCT
GTCCGCGGGGGGACGGCTGCCTTCGGGGGGGACGGGGCAGGGCGGGGTTCGGCTTCTGGCGTGTGACCGG
CGGCTCTAGAGCCTCTGCTAACCATGTTCATGCCTTCTTCTTTTTCCTACAGCTCCTGGGCAACGTGCTG
GTTATTGTGCTGTCTCATCATTTTGGCAAAGAATTGATTAATTCGAGCGAAGGCGCGCCCATTACTCGCA
TCCATTCTCAGGCTGTCTCGTCTCGTCTCGCACGCGTGCCGCCACCATGAGCCAGTTCGACATCCTGTGC
AAGACCCCCCCCAAGGTGCTGGTGCGGCAGTTCGTGGAGAGATTCGAGAGGCCCAGCGGCGAGAAGATCG
CCAGCTGTGCCGCCGAGCTGACCTACCTGTGCTGGATGATCACCCACAACGGCACCGCCATCAAGAGGGC
CACCTTCATGAGCTACAACACCATCATCAGCAACAGCCTGAGCTTCGACATCGTGAACAAGAGCCTGCAG
TTCAAGTACAAGACCCAGAAGGCCACCATCCTGGAGGCCAGCCTGAAGAAGCTGATCCCCGCCTGGGAGT
TCACCATCATCCCTTACAACGGCCAGAAGCACCAGAGCGACATCACCGACATCGTGTCCAGCCTGCAGCT
GCAGTTCGAGAGCAGCGAGGAGGCCGACAAGGGCAACAGCCACAGCAAGAAGATGCTGAAGGCCCTGCTG
TCCGAGGGCGAGAGCATCTGGGAGATCACCGAGAAGATCCTGAACAGCTTCGAGTACACCTCCGGAGGGT
CTGGCTCCGGATCAAGTGGTGGCAGCGGTACCCCTTTGTATGGTTTTACTTCGATTTGTGGAAGAAGACC
TGAGATGGAAGATGCTGTTTCGACTATACCAAGATTCCTTCAATCTTCCTCTGGTTCGATGTTAGATGGT
CGGTTTGATCCTCAATCCGCCGCTCATTTCTTCGGTGTTTACGACGGCCATGGCGGTTCTCAGGTAGCGA
ACTATTGTAGAGAGAGGATGCATTTGGCTTTGGCGGAGGAGATAGCTAAGGAGAAACCGATGCTCTGCGA
TGGTGATACGTGGCTGGAGAAGTGGAAGAAAGCTCTTTTCAACTCGTTCCTGAGAGTTGACTCGGAGATT
GGGTCAGTTGCGCCGGAGACGGTTGGGTCAACGTCGGTGGTTGCCGTTGTTTTCCCGTCTCACATCTTCG
TCGCTAACTGCGGTGACTCTAGAGCCGTTCTTTGCCGCGGCAAAACTGCACTTCCATTATCCGTTGACCA
TAAACCGGATAGAGAAGATGAAGCTGCGAGGATTGAAGCCGCAGGAGGGAAAGTGATTCAGTGGAATGGA
GCTCGTGTTTTCGGTGTTCTCGCCATGTCGAGATCCATTGGCGATAGATACTTGAAACCATCCATCATTC
CTGATCCGGAAGTGACGGCTGTGAAGAGAGTAAAAGAAGATGATTGTCTGATTTTGGCGAGTGACGGGGT
TTGGGATGTAATGACGGATGAAGAAGCGTGTGAGATGGCAAGGAAGCGGATTCTCTTGTGGCACAAGAAA
AACGCGGTGGCTGGGGATGCATCGTTGCTCGCGGATGAGCGGAGAAAGGAAGGGAAAGATCCTGCGGCGA
TGTCCGCGGCTGAGTATTTGTCAAAGCTGGCGATACAGAGAGGAAGCAAAGACAACATAAGTGTGGTGGT
GGTTGATTTGAAGGATTACAAGGACGATGACGATAAGCCCAAGAAAAAGCGGAAGGTGTGAGAATTCCTG
TGCCTTCTAGTTGCCAGCCATCTGTTGTTTGCCCCTCCCCCGTGCCTTCCTTGACCCTGGAAGGTGCCAC
TCCCACTGTCCTTTCCTAATAAAATGAGGAAATTGCATCGCATTGTCTGAGTAGGTGTCATTCTATTCTG
GGGGGTGGGGTGGGGCAGGACAGCAAGGGGGAGGATTGGGAAGACAATAGCAGGCATGCTGGGGATGCGG
TGGGCTCTATGGCTTCTGAGGCGGAAAGAACCAGCTGGGGCTCTAGGGGGTATCCCCACGCGCCCTGTAG
CGTGTACCGCTGGGAGTTCGTAGACGGAAACAAACGCAGAATCCAAGCGCGGCCGCCCAGGATACATAGA
TTACCACAACTCCGAGCCCTTCCACCGCTAGCGCACTCCTCAGGTGCAGGCTGCCTATCAGAAGGTGGTG
GCTGGTGTGGCCAATGCCCTGGCTCACAAATACCACTGAGATCTTTTTCCCTCTGCCAAAAATTATGGGG
ACATCATGAAGCCCCTTGAGCATCTGACTTCTGGCTAATAAAGGAAATTTATTTTCATTGCAATAGTGTG
TTGGAATTTTTTGTGTCTCTCACTCGGAAGGACATATGGGAGGGCAAATCATTTAAAACATCAGAATGAG
TATTTGGTTTAGAGTTTGGCAACATATGCCCATATGCTGGCTGCCATGAACAAAGGTTGGCTATAAAGAG
GTCATCAGTATATGAAACAGCCCCCTGCTGTCCATTCCTTATTCCATAGAAAAGCCTTGACTTGAGGTTA
GATTTTTTTTATATTTTGTTTTGTGTTATTTTTTTCTTTAACATCCCTAAAATTTTCCTTACATGTTTTA
CTAGCCAGATTTTTCCTCCTCTCCTGACTACTCCCAGTCATAGCTGTCCCTCTTCTCTTATGGAGATCCC
TCGACCTGCAGCCCAAGCTTGGCGTAATCATGGTCATAGCTGTTTCCTGTGTGAAATTGTTATCCGCTCA
CAATTCCACACAACATACGAGCCGGAAGCATAAAGTGTAAAGCCTGGGGTGCCTAATGAGTGAGCTAACT
CACATTAATTGCGTTGCGCTCACTGCCCGCTTTCCAGTCGGGAAACCTGTCGTGCCAGCGGATCCGCATC
TCAATTAGTCAGCAACCATAGTCCCGCCCCTAACTCCGCCCAGTTCCGCCCATTCTCCGCCCCATGGCTG
ACTAATTTTTTTTATTTATGCAGAGGCCGAGGCCGCCTCGGCCTCTGAGCTATTCCAGAAGTAGTGAGGA
GGCTTTTTTGGAGGCCTAGGCTTTTGCAAAAAGCTAACTTGTTTATTGCAGCTTATAATGGTTACAAATA
AAGCAATAGCATCACAAATTTCACAAATAAAGCATTTTTTTCACTGCATTCTAGTTGTGGTTTGTCCAAA
CTCATCAATGTATCTTATCATGTCTGGATCCGCTGCATTAATGAATCGGCCAACGCGCGGGGAGAGGCGG
TTTGCGTATTGGGCGCTCTTCCGCTTCCTCGCTCACTGACTCGCTGCGCTCGGTCGTTCGGCTGCGGCGA
GCGGTATCAGCTCACTCAAAGGCGGTAATACGGTTATCCACAGAATCAGGGGATAACGCAGGAAAGAACA
TGTGAGCAAAAGGCCAGCAAAAGGCCAGGAACCGTAAAAAGGCCGCGTTGCTGGCGTTTTTCCATAGGCT
CCGCCCCCCTGACGAGCATCACAAAAATCGACGCTCAAGTCAGAGGTGGCGAAACCCGACAGGACTATAA
AGATACCAGGCGTTTCCCCCTGGAAGCTCCCTCGTGCGCTCTCCTGTTCCGACCCTGCCGCTTACCGGAT
ACCTGTCCGCCTTTCTCCCTTCGGGAAGCGTGGCGCTTTCTCATAGCTCACGCTGTAGGTATCTCAGTTC
GGTGTAGGTCGTTCGCTCCAAGCTGGGCTGTGTGCACGAACCCCCCGTTCAGCCCGACCGCTGCGCCTTA
TCCGGTAACTATCGTCTTGAGTCCAACCCGGTAAGACACGACTTATCGCCACTGGCAGCAGCCACTGGTA
ACAGGATTAGCAGAGCGAGGTATGTAGGCGGTGCTACAGAGTTCTTGAAGTGGTGGCCTAACTACGGCTA
CACTAGAAGAACAGTATTTGGTATCTGCGCTCTGCTGAAGCCAGTTACCTTCGGAAAAAGAGTTGGTAGC
TCTTGATCCGGCAAACAAACCACCGCTGGTAGCGGTGGTTTTTTTGTTTGCAAGCAGCAGATTACGCGCA
GAAAAAAAGGATCTCAAGAAGATCCTTTGATCTTTTCTACGGGGTCTGACGCTCAGTGGAACGAAAACTC
ACGTTAAGGGATTTTGGTCATGAGATTATCAAAAAGGATCTTCACCTAGATCCTTTTAAATTAAAAATGA
AGTTTTAAATCAATCTAAAGTATATATGAGTAAACTTGGTCTGACAGTTACCAATGCTTAATCAGTGAGG
CACCTATCTCAGCGATCTGTCTATTTCGTTCATCCATAGTTGCCTGACTCCCCGTCGTGTAGATAACTAC
GATACGGGAGGGCTTACCATCTGGCCCCAGTGCTGCAATGATACCGCGAGACCCACGCTCACCGGCTCCA
GATTTATCAGCAATAAACCAGCCAGCCGGAAGGGCCGAGCGCAGAAGTGGTCCTGCAACTTTATCCGCCT
CCATCCAGTCTATTAATTGTTGCCGGGAAGCTAGAGTAAGTAGTTCGCCAGTTAATAGTTTGCGCAACGT
TGTTGCCATTGCTACAGGCATCGTGGTGTCACGCTCGTCGTTTGGTATGGCTTCATTCAGCTCCGGTTCC
CAACGATCAAGGCGAGTTACATGATCCCCCATGTTGTGCAAAAAAGCGGTTAGCTCCTTCGGTCCTCCGA
TCGTTGTCAGAAGTAAGTTGGCCGCAGTGTTATCACTCATGGTTATGGCAGCACTGCATAATTCTCTTAC
TGTCATGCCATCCGTAAGATGCTTTTCTGTGACTGGTGAGTACTCAACCAAGTCATTCTGAGAATAGTGT
ATGCGGCGACCGAGTTGCTCTTGCCCGGCGTCAATACGGGATAATACCGCGCCACATAGCAGAACTTTAA
AAGTGCTCATCATTGGAAAACGTTCTTCGGGGCGAAAACTCTCAAGGATCTTACCGCTGTTGAGATCCAG
TTCGATGTAACCCACTCGTGCACCCAACTGATCTTCAGCATCTTTTACTTTCACCAGCGTTTCTGGGTGA
GCAAAAACAGGAAGGCAAAATGCCGCAAAAAAGGGAATAAGGGCGACACGGAAATGTTGAATACTCATAC
TCTTCCTTTTTCAATATTATTGAAGCATTTATCAGGGTTATTGTCTCATGAGCGGATACATATTTGAATG
TATTTAGAAAAATAAACAAATAGGGGTTCCGCGCACATTTCCCCGAAAAGTGCCACCTGGGTCGACATTG
ATTATTGACTAGTTATTAATAGTAATCAATTACGGGGTCATTAGTTCATAGCCCATATATGGAGTTCCGC
GTTACATAACTTACGGTAAATGGCCCGCCTGGCTGACCGCCCAACGACCCCCGCCCATTGACGTCAATAA
TGACGTATGTTCCCATAGTAACGCCAATAGGGACTTTCCATTGACGTCAATGGGTGGAGTATTTACGGTA
AACTGCCCACTTGGCAGTACATCAAGTGTATCATATGCCAAGTACGCCCCCTATTGACGTCAATGACGGT
AAATGGCCCGCCTGGCATTATGCCCAGTACATGACCTTATGGGACTTTCCTACTTGGCAGTACATCTACG
TATTAGTCATCGCTATTACCATGGTCGAGGTGAGCCCCACGTTCTGCTTCACTCTCCCCATCTCCCCCCC
CTCCCCACCCCCAATTTTGTATTTATTTATTTTTTAATTATTTTGTGCAGCGATGGGGGCGGGGGGG
